>Addgene plasmid #204107 | pBP-Tag_phoA | addgene full sequence | sequence record 437314 | Addgene NGS Result
GAAGATCCTTTGATCTTTTCTACGGGGTCTGACGCTCAGTGGAACGAAAACTCACGTTAAGGGATTTTGG
TCATGAGATTATCAAAAAGGATCTTCACCTAGATCCTTTTAAATTAAAAATTAAGTTTTAAATCAATCTA
AAGTATATATGAGTAAACTTGGTCTGACAGCTCGAGGCTTGGATTCTCACCAATAAAAAACGCCCGGCGG
CAACCGAGCGTTCTGAACAAATCCAGATGGAGTTCTGAGGTCATTACTGGATCTATCAACAGGAGTCCAA
GCGAGCTCGATATCAAATTACGCCCCGCCCTGCCACTCATCGCAGTACTGTTGTAATTCATTAAGCATTC
TGCCGACATGGAAGCCATCACAAACGGCATGATGAACCTGAATCGCCAGCGGCATCAGCACCTTGTCGCC
TTGCGTATAATATTTGCCCATGGTGAAAACGGGGGCGAAGAAGTTGTCCATATTGGCCACGTTTAAATCA
AAACTGGTGAAACTCACCCAGGGATTGGCTGACACGAAAAACATATTCTCAATAAACCCTTTAGGGAAAT
AGGCCAGGTTTTCACCGTAACACGCCACATCTTGCGAATATATGTGTAGAAACTGCCGGAAATCGTCGTG
GTATTCACTCCAGAGCGATGAAAACGTTTCAGTTTGCTCATGGAAAACGGTGTAACAAGGGTGAACACTA
TCCCATATCACCAGCTCACCGTCTTTCATTGCCATACGAAATTCCGGATGAGCATTCATCAGGCGGGCAA
GAATGTGAATAAAGGCCGGATAAAACTTGTGCTTATTTTTCTTTACGGTCTTTAAAAAGGCCGTAATATC
CAGCTGAACGGTCTGGTTATAGGTACATTGAGCAACTGACTGAAATGCCTCAAAATGTTCTTTACGATGC
CATTGGGATATATCAACGGTGGTATATCCAGTGATTTTTTTCTCCATTTTAGCTTCCTTAGCTCCTGAAA
ATCTCGATAACTCAAAAAATACGCCCGGTAGTGATCTTATTTCATTATGGTGAAAGTTGGAACCTCTTAC
GTGCCCGATCAACTCGAGTGCCACCTGACGTCTAAGAAACCATTATTATCATGACATTAACCTATAAAAA
TAGGCGTATCACGAGGCAGAATTTCAGATAAAAAAAATCCTTAGCTTTCGCTAAGGATGATTTCGACTTG
GTCTCATAAATGAAACAGTCTACCATCGCGCTGGCGCTGCTGCCGCTGCTGTTCACCCCGGTTACCAAAG
CGGGACATACGAGACCAAGTCTCCGGCAAAAAAGGGCAAGGTGTCACCACCCTGCCCTTTTTCTTTAAAA
CCGAAAAGATTACTTCGCGTTATGCAGGCTTCCTCGCTCACTGACTCGCTGCGCTCGGTCGTTCGGCTGC
GGCGAGCGGTATCAGCTCACTCAAAGGCGGTAATACGGTTATCCACAGAATCAGGGGATAACGCAGGAAA
GAACATGTGAGCAAAAGGCCAGCAAAAGGCCAGGAACCGTAAAAAGGCCGCGTTGCTGGCGTTTTTCCAC
AGGCTCCGCCCCCCTGACGAGCATCACAAAAATCGACGCTCAAGTCAGAGGTGGCGAAACCCGACAGGAC
TATAAAGATACCAGGCGTTTCCCCCTGGAAGCTCCCTCGTGCGCTCTCCTGTTCCGACCCTGCCGCTTAC
CGGATACCTGTCCGCCTTTCTCCCTTCGGGAAGCGTGGCGCTTTCTCATAGCTCACGCTGTAGGTATCTC
AGTTCGGTGTAGGTCGTTCGCTCCAAGCTGGGCTGTGTGCACGAACCCCCCGTTCAGCCCGACCGCTGCG
CCTTATCCGGTAACTATCGTCTTGAGTCCAACCCGGTAAGACACGACTTATCGCCACTGGCAGCAGCCAC
TGGTAACAGGATTAGCAGAGCGAGGTATGTAGGCGGTGCTACAGAGTTCTTGAAGTGGTGGCCTAACTAC
GGCTACACTAGAAGAACAGTATTTGGTATCTGCGCTCTGCTGAAGCCAGTTACCTTCGGAAAAAGAGTTG
GTAGCTCTTGATCCGGCAAACAAACCACCGCTACCAGCGGTGGTTTTTTTGTTTGCAAGCAGCAGATTAC
GCGCAGAAAAAAAGGATCTCAA
Features (pLannotate 1.2.2; 7 found; start..end, strand, type, name):
    183..277     -  terminator     lambda t0 terminator: transcription terminator from phage lambda
    301..957     -  CDS            cat: CAT_ECOLX - Experimental evidence at protein level: Swiss-Prot protein existence level 1. This enzyme is an effector of chloramphenicol resistance in bacteria. From Escherichia coli. This protein is used as a marker in many commonly used cloning vectors, such as pACYC184.
    958..1055    -  promoter       cat promoter: promoter of the E. coli cat gene encoding chloramphenicol acetyltransferase
   1141..1184    -  terminator     bacterial terminator: putative bacterial transcription terminator
   1200..1262    +  CDS            phoA (fragment): PPB_ECOLI - Experimental evidence at protein level: Swiss-Prot protein existence level 1. From Escherichia coli (strain K12).
   1282..1339    +  terminator     his operon terminator: This putative transcriptin terminator from the E. coli his operon has a 2-bp deletion introduced during synthesis. Its efficiency has not been determined.
   1534..2122    -  rep_origin     ori: high-copy-number ColE1/pMB1/pBR322/pUC origin of replication
