[The description below was written by a language model from this plasmid's Addgene catalogue record and pLannotate feature annotations shown in this document.]
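Description:
pBP-Tag_phoA is a small (about 2.1 kb) bacterial part-storage plasmid built on the iGEM pSB1C3 backbone. It is catalogued as a "Type 0 tag part", meaning it holds a single modular sequence element intended to be combined with other parts in a hierarchical assembly scheme, rather than a complete expression unit. The record does not describe the assembly standard, flanking restriction sites or overhangs. The plasmid replicates in E. coli from a high-copy ColE1/pMB1/pUC-type origin. It is selected with chloramphenicol through the cat gene (chloramphenicol acetyltransferase), which is driven by its native cat promoter and followed by the phage lambda t0 terminator.

The payload is a short synthetic fragment, annotated as a 63-nt piece of the E. coli K12 phoA coding sequence, that corresponds to the signal peptide of alkaline phosphatase. No mutations are recorded, and the fragment was inserted by Gibson cloning. The PhoA leader is a classic N-terminal secretion signal that directs a fused protein across the inner membrane into the periplasm through the general secretory pathway and is then cleaved off. The fragment sits between a putative bacterial terminator upstream and a his operon terminator downstream, the insulating terminators typical of pSB1C3 that shield the cloning site from read-through transcription. No promoter, ribosome binding site or downstream cargo gene is annotated around the insert, so although the vector type is listed as bacterial expression, the plasmid by itself appears to serve as a source of the tag. Its likely use is as a donor of a periplasmic-targeting tag to be fused to a protein of interest when building larger bacterial expression constructs.
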