Addgene plasmid #204107: pBP-Tag_phoA
Purpose: Type 0 tag part
Depositing lab: Mikhail Shapiro. Depositing organization: California Institute of Technology.
Backbone
  Vector backbone: pSB1C3
  Backbone manufacturer: iGEM
  Vector type: Bacterial Expression
Growth in bacteria
  Bacterial resistance: Chloramphenicol, 25 μg/mL
  Growth temperature: 37°C
  Growth strain: NEB Stable
  Copy number: High Copy
Gene/Insert
  Gene/Insert name: Signal peptide from E. coli PhoA protein
  Species: Synthetic
  Mutation: None
  Cloning method: Gibson Cloning
Terms and licenses: Academic/Nonprofit Terms; Industry Terms: Not Available to Industry
How to cite: pBP-Tag_phoA was a gift from Mikhail Shapiro (Addgene plasmid # 204107 ; http://n2t.net/addgene:204107 ; RRID:Addgene_204107)
